>Addgene plasmid #72480 | mito-V5-APEX2 | addgene full sequence | sequence record 419569 | Addgene NGS Result
AGACCGGTGGACCCTTCGGAACCATCAAGCACCCTGCCGAACTGGCTCACAGCGCTAACAACGGTCTTGA
CATCGCTGTTAGGCTTTTGGAGCCACTCAAGGCGGAGTTCCCTATTTTGAGCTACGCCGATTTCTACCAG
TTGGCTGGCGTTGTTGCCGTTGAGGTCACGGGTGGACCTAAGGTTCCATTCCACCCTGGAAGAGAGGACA
AGCCTGAGCCACCACCAGAGGGTCGCTTGCCTGATCCCACTAAGGGTTCTGACCATTTGAGAGATGTGTT
TGGCAAAGCTATGGGGCTTACTGACCAAGATATCGTTGCTCTATCTGGGGGTCACACTATTGGAGCTGCA
CACAAGGAGCGTTCTGGATTTGAGGGTCCCTGGACCTCTAATCCTCTTATTTTCGACAACTCATACTTCA
CGGAGTTGTTGAGTGGTGAGAAGGAAGGTCTCCTTCAGCTACCTTCTGACAAGGCTCTTTTGTCTGACCC
TGTATTCCGCCCTCTCGTTGATAAATATGCAGCGGACGAAGATGCCTTCTTTGCTGATTACGCTGAGGCT
CACCAAAAGCTTTCCGAGCTTGGGTTTGCTGATGCCTAATGACTCGAGCATGCATCTAGAGGGCCCTATT
CTATAGTGTCACCTAAATGCTAGAGCTCGCTGATCAGCCTCGACTGTGCCTTCTAGTTGCCAGCCATCTG
TTGTTTGCCCCTCCCCCGTGCCTTCCTTGACCCTGGAAGGTGCCACTCCCACTGTCCTTTCCTAATAAAA
TGAGGAAATTGCATCGCATTGTCTGAGTAGGTGTCATTCTATTCTGGGGGGTGGGGTGGGGCAGGACAGC
AAGGGGGAGGATTGGGAAGACAATAGCAGGCATGCTGGGGATGCGGTGGGCTCTATGGCTTCTGAGGCGG
AAAGAACCAGCTGGGGCTCTAGGGGGTATCCCC
[124 nt withheld, positions 944-1067]
C
[91 nt withheld, positions 1069-1159]
A
[49 nt withheld, positions 1161-1209]
CCTTTGACGTTGGAGTCCACGTTCTTT
[37 nt withheld, positions 1237-1273]
ACCCTATCTCGGTCTATTCTTTTGATTTATAAGGGATTTTGCCGATTTCGGCCTATTGGTTAAAAAATGA
GCTGATTTAACAAAAATTTAACGCGAATTAATTCTGTGGAATGTGTGTCAGTTAGGGTGTGGAAAGTCCC
CAGGCTCCCCAGCAGGCAGAAGTATGCAAAGCATGCATCTCAATTAGTCAGCAACCAGGTGTGGAAAGTC
CCCAGGCTCCCCAGCAGGCAGAAGTATGCAAAGCATGCATCTCAATTAGTCAGCAACCATAGTCCCGCCC
CTAACTCCGCCCATCCCGCCCCTAACTCCGCCCAGTTCCGCCCATTCTCCGCCCCATGGCTGACTAATTT
TTTTTATTTATGCAGAGGCCGAGGCCGCCTCTGCCTCTGAGCTATTCCAGAAGTAGTGAGGAGGCTTTTT
TGGAGGCCTAGGCTTTTGCAAAAAGCTCCCGGGAGCTTGTATATCCATTTTCGGATCTGATCAAGAGACA
GGATGAGGATCGTTTCGCATGATTGAACAAGATGGATTGCACGCAGGTTCTCCGGCCGCTTGGGTGGAGA
GGCTATTCGGCTATGACTGGGCACAACAGACAATCGGCTGCTCTGATGCCGCCGTGTTCCGGCTGTCAGC
GCAGGGGCGCCCGGTTCTTTTTGTCAAGACCGACCTGTCCGGTGCCCTGAATGAACTGCAGGACGAGGCA
GCGCGGCTATCGTGGCTGGCCACGACGGGCGTTCCTTGCGCAGCTGTGCTCGACGTTGTCACTGAAGCGG
GAAGGGACTGGCTGCTATTGGGCGAAGTGCCGGGGCAGGATCTCCTGTCATCTCACCTTGCTCCTGCCGA
GAAAGTATCCATCATGGCTGATGCAATGCGGCGGCTGCATACGCTTGATCCGGCTACCTGCCCATTCGAC
CACCAAGCGAAACATCGCATCGAGCGAGCACGTACTCGGATGGAAGCCGGTCTTGTCGATCAGGATGATC
TGGACGAAGAGCATCAGGGGCTCGCGCCAGCCGAACTGTTCGCCAGGCTCAAGGCGCGCATGCCCGACGG
CGAGGATCTCGTCGTGACCCATGGCGATGCCTGCTTGCCGAATATCATGGTGGAAAATGGCCGCTTTTCT
GGATTCATCGACTGTGGCCGGCTGGGTGTGGCGGACCGCTATCAGGACATAGCGTTGGCTACCCGTGATA
TTGCTGAAGAGCTTGGCGGCGAATGGGCTGACCGCTTCCTCGTGCTTTACGGTATCGCCGCTCCCGATTC
GCAGCGCATCGCCTTCTATCGCCTTCTTGACGAGTTCTTCTGAGCGGGACTCTGGGGTTCGAAATGACCG
ACCAAGCGACGCCCAACCTGCCATCACGAGATTTCGATTCCACCGCCGCCTTCTATGAAAGGTTGGGCTT
CGGAATCGTTTTCCGGGACGCCGGCTGGATGATCCTCCAGCGCGGGGATCTCATGCTGGAGTTCTTCGCC
CACCCCAACTTGTTTATTGCAGCTTATAATGGTTACAAATAAAGCAATAGCATCACAAATTTCACAAATA
AAGCATTTTTTTCACTGCATTCTAGTTGTGGTTTGTCCAAACTCATCAATGTATCTTATCATGTCTGTAT
ACCGTCGACCTCTAGCTAGAGCTTGGCGTAATCATGGTCATAGCTGTTTCCTGTGTGAAATTGTTATCCG
CTCACAATTCCACACAACATACGAGCCGGAAGCATAAAGTGTAAAGCCTGGGGTGCCTAATGAGTGAGCT
AACTCACATTAATTGCGTTGCGCTCACTGCCCGCTTTCCAGTCGGGAAACCTGTCGTGCCAGCTGCATTA
ATGAATCGGCCAACGCGCGGGGAGAGGCGGTTTGCGTATTGGGCGCTCTTCCGCTTCCTCGCTCACTGAC
TCGCTGCGCTCGGTCGTTCGGCTGCGGCGAGCGGTATCAGCTCACTCAAAGGCGGTAATACGGTTATCCA
CAGAATCAGGGGATAACGCAGGAAAGAACATGTGAGCAAAAGGCCAGCAAAAGGCCAGGAACCGTAAAAA
GGCCGCGTTGCTGGCGTTTTTCCATAGGCTCCGCCCCCCTGACGAGCATCACAAAAATCGACGCTCAAGT
CAGAGGTGGCGAAACCCGACAGGACTATAAAGATACCAGGCGTTTCCCCCTGGAAGCTCCCTCGTGCGCT
CTCCTGTTCCGACCCTGCCGCTTACCGGATACCTGTCCGCCTTTCTCCCTTCGGGAAGCGTGGCGCTTTC
TCATAGCTCACGCTGTAGGTATCTCAGTTCGGTGTAGGTCGTTCGCTCCAAGCTGGGCTGTGTGCACGAA
CCCCCCGTTCAGCCCGACCGCTGCGCCTTATCCGGTAACTATCGTCTTGAGTCCAACCCGGTAAGACACG
ACTTATCGCCACTGGCAGCAGCCACTGGTAACAGGATTAGCAGAGCGAGGTATGTAGGCGGTGCTACAGA
GTTCTTGAAGTGGTGGCCTAACTACGGCTACACTAGAAGAACAGTATTTGGTATCTGCGCTCTGCTGAAG
CCAGTTACCTTCGGAAAAAGAGTTGGTAGCTCTTGATCCGGCAAACAAACCACCGCTGGTAGCGGTGGTT
TTTTTGTTTGCAAGCAGCAGATTACGCGCAGAAAAAAAGGATCTCAAGAAGATCCTTTGATCTTTTCTAC
GGGGTCTGACGCTCAGTGGAACGAAAACTCACGTTAAGGGATTTTGGTCATGAGATTATCAAAAAGGATC
TTCACCTAGATCCTTTTAAATTAAAAATGAAGTTTTAAATCAATCTAAAGTATATATGAGTAAACTTGGT
CTGACAGTTACCAATGCTTAATCAGTGAGGCACCTATCTCAGCGATCTGTCTATTTCGTTCATCCATAGT
TGCCTGACTCCCCGTCGTGTAGATAACTACGATACGGGAGGGCTTACCATCTGGCCCCAGTGCTGCAATG
ATACCGCGAGACCCACGCTCACCGGCTCCAGATTTATCAGCAATAAACCAGCCAGCCGGAAGGGCCGAGC
GCAGAAGTGGTCCTGCAACTTTATCCGCCTCCATCCAGTCTATTAATTGTTGCCGGGAAGCTAGAGTAAG
TAGTTCGCCAGTTAATAGTTTGCGCAACGTTGTTGCCATTGCTACAGGCATCGTGGTGTCACGCTCGTCG
TTTGGTATGGCTTCATTCAGCTCCGGTTCCCAACGATCAAGGCGAGTTACATGATCCCCCATGTTGTGCA
AAAAAGCGGTTAGCTCCTTCGGTCCTCCGATCGTTGTCAGAAGTAAGTTGGCCGCAGTGTTATCACTCAT
GGTTATGGCAGCACTGCATAATTCTCTTACTGTCATGCCATCCGTAAGATGCTTTTCTGTGACTGGTGAG
TACTCAACCAAGTCATTCTGAGAATAGTGTATGCGGCGACCGAGTTGCTCTTGCCCGGCGTCAATACGGG
ATAATACCGCGCCACATAGCAGAACTTTAAAAGTGCTCATCATTGGAAAACGTTCTTCGGGGCGAAAACT
CTCAAGGATCTTACCGCTGTTGAGATCCAGTTCGATGTAACCCACTCGTGCACCCAACTGATCTTCAGCA
TCTTTTACTTTCACCAGCGTTTCTGGGTGAGCAAAAACAGGAAGGCAAAATGCCGCAAAAAAGGGAATAA
GGGCGACACGGAAATGTTGAATACTCATACTCTTCCTTTTTCAATATTATTGAAGCATTTATCAGGGTTA
TTGTCTCATGAGCGGATACATATTTGAATGTATTTAGAAAAATAAACAAATAGGGGTTCCGCGCACATTT
CCCCGAAAAGTGCCACCTGACGTCGACGGATCGGGAGATCTCCCGATCCCCTATGGTGCACTCTCAGTAC
AATCTGCTCTGATGCCGCATAGTTAAGCCAGTATCTGCTCCCTGCTTGTGTGTTGGAGGTCGCTGAGTAG
TGCGCGAGCAAAATTTAAGCTACAACAAGGCAAGGCTTGACCGACAATTGCATGAAGAATCTGCTTAGGG
TTAGGCGTTTTGCGCTGCTTCGCGATGTACGGGCCAGATATACGCGTTGACATTGATTATTGACTAGTTA
TTAATAGTAATCAATTACGGGGTCATTAGTTCATAGCCCATATATGGAGTTCCGCGTTACATAACTTACG
GTAAATGGCCCGCCTGGCTGACCGCCCAACGACCCCCGCCCATTGACGTCAATAATGACGTATGTTCCCA
TAGTAACGCCAATAGGGACTTTCCATTGACGTCAATGGGTGGAGTATTTACGGTAAACTGCCCACTTGGC
AGTACATCAAGTGTATCATATGCCAAGTACGCCCCCTATTGACGTCAATGACGGTAAATGGCCCGCCTGG
CATTATGCCCAGTACATGACCTTATGGGACTTTCCTACTTGGCAGTACATCTACGTATTAGTCATCGCTA
TTACCATGGTGATGCGGTTTTGGCAGTACATCAATGGGCGTGGATAGCGGTTTGACTCACGGGGATTTCC
AAGTCTCCACCCCATTGACGTCAATGGGAGTTTGTTTTGGCACCAAAATCAACGGGACTTTCCAAAATGT
CGTAACAACTCCGCCCCATTGACGCAAATGGGCGGTAGGCGTGTACGGTGGGAGGTCTATATAAGCAGAG
CTCTCTGGCTAACTAGAGAACCCACTGCTTACTGGCTTATCGAAATTAATACGACTCACTATAGGGAGAC
CCAAGCTTGCGGCCGCCACCATGCTGGCCACCCGCGTGTTCAGCCTGGTGGGCAAGCGCGCCATCAGCAC
CAGCGTGTGCGTGCGCGCCCACAAGGATCCAGGCAAGCCCATCCCCAACCCCCTGCTGGGCCTGGACAGC
ACCGGAAAGTCTTACCCAACTGTGAGTGCTGATTACCAGGACGCCGTTGAGAAGGCGAAGAAGAAGCTCA
GAGGCTTCATCGCTGAGAAGAGATGCGCTCCTCTAATGCTCCGTTTGGCATTCCACTCTGCTGGAACCTT
TGACAAGGGCACGA
Features (pLannotate 1.2.2; 22 found; start..end, strand, type, name):
    630..648     -  promoter       SP6 promoter: promoter for bacteriophage SP6 RNA polymerase
    674..898     +  polyA_signal   bGH poly(A) signal: bovine growth hormone polyadenylation signal
    902..923     +  promoter       SV40 promoter (fragment): SV40 enhancer and early promoter
    944..1372    +  rep_origin     f1 ori (sequence partly withheld): f1 bacteriophage origin of replication; arrow indicates direction of (+) strand synthesis
   1386..1715    +  promoter       SV40 promoter: SV40 enhancer and early promoter
   1782..2573    +  CDS            neo: KKA2_KLEPN - Also known as kan, nptII. Experimental evidence at protein level: Swiss-Prot protein existence level 1. Resistance to kanamycin, neomycin, paromomycin, ribostamycin, butirosin and gentamicin B. From Klebsiella pneumoniae.
   2597..2755    +  CDS            ble (fragment): BLE_KLEPN - Experimental evidence at protein level: Swiss-Prot protein existence level 1. Binding protein with a strong affinity to the bleomycin family of antibiotics. Binds to CL990; an antimitotic-antibiotic compound. From Klebsiella pneumoniae.
   2750..2871    +  polyA_signal   SV40 poly(A) signal: SV40 polyadenylation signal
   2944..2960    -  protein_bind   lac operator: The lac repressor binds to the lac operator to inhibit transcription in E. coli. This inhibition can be relieved by adding lactose or isopropyl-β-D-thiogalactopyranoside (IPTG). lac repressor encoded by lacI
   2968..2998    -  promoter       lac promoter: promoter for the E. coli lac operon
   3013..3034    -  protein_bind   CAP binding site: CAP binding activates transcription in the presence of cAMP. E. coli catabolite activator protein
   3047..3139    -  CDS            lacI (fragment): lac repressor; lacI; The lac repressor binds to the lac operator to inhibit transcription in E. coli. This inhibition can be relieved by adding lactose or isopropyl-β-D-thiogalactopyranoside (IPTG).
   3322..3910    -  rep_origin     ori: high-copy-number ColE1/pMB1/pBR322/pUC origin of replication
   4081..4941    -  CDS            AmpR: β-lactamase; bla; confers resistance to ampicillin, carbenicillin, and related antibiotics
   4942..5046    -  promoter       AmpR promoter: bla
   5105..5157    -  misc_feature   bom (fragment): basis of mobility region from pBR322
   5312..5691    +  enhancer       CMV enhancer: human cytomegalovirus immediate early enhancer
   5692..5895    +  promoter       CMV promoter: human cytomegalovirus (CMV) immediate early promoter
   5891..5924    +  LTR            5' LTR (truncated) (fragment): truncated 5' long terminal repeat (LTR) from HIV-1
   5940..5958    +  promoter       T7 promoter: promoter for bacteriophage T7 RNA polymerase
   5984..6055    +  CDS            COX4I1 (fragment): COX41_HUMAN - Also known as COX4. Experimental evidence at protein level: Swiss-Prot protein existence level 1. Component of the cytochrome c oxidase, the last enzyme in the mitochondrial electron transport chain which drives oxidative phosphorylation. The respiratory chain contains 3 multisubunit complexes succinate dehydrogenase (complex II, CII), ubiquinol- cytochrome c oxidoreductase (cytochrome b-c1 complex, complex III, CIII) and cytochrome c oxidase (complex IV, CIV), that cooperate to transfer electrons derived from NADH and succinate to molecular oxygen, creating an electrochemical gr
   6107..596     +  CDS            APEX2 (across the origin): soybean ascorbate peroxidase, engineered to serve as a monomeric tag for electron microscopy and live-cell proteomics (Lam et al., 2015) more active than the original APEX due to the A134P mutation
