[The description below was written by a language model from this plasmid's Addgene catalogue record and pLannotate feature annotations shown in this document.]
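Description:
mito-V5-APEX2 is a mammalian expression plasmid built on the pcDNA3 backbone (about 6.3 kb in total) that directs the engineered peroxidase APEX2 to mitochondria. It is propagated in E. coli through a high-copy ColE1/pUC-type origin with ampicillin selection provided by β-lactamase. An f1 origin is also present. For selection in mammalian cells, an SV40 early promoter drives the neomycin phosphotransferase gene, terminated by an SV40 polyadenylation signal, which allows stable transfectants to be selected with G418. Several small annotated fragments (ble, lacI, lac promoter/operator, bom, and a short HIV-1 LTR match near the CMV promoter) appear to be backbone remnants or incidental matches rather than functional parts of the design.

The expression cassette uses the human cytomegalovirus immediate early enhancer and promoter, followed by a T7 promoter. The open reading frame begins with a short fragment of human COX4I1, which serves as an N-terminal mitochondrial targeting sequence. This is followed by APEX2, whose coding sequence spans the numbering origin of the circular record, and the transcript ends at the bovine growth hormone polyadenylation signal, with an SP6 promoter flanking the 3′ side. The catalogue lists a V5 epitope tag. It is not separately annotated, but the gap between the targeting peptide and APEX2, together with the construct's name, is consistent with its lying there. APEX2 is a monomeric soybean ascorbate peroxidase derivative whose A134P mutation makes it more active than the original APEX. The plasmid is used to express the enzyme in mitochondria as a genetically encoded tag for electron microscopy contrast and for proximity labelling proteomics in living cells, and the V5 tag allows immunodetection of the fusion.
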