Addgene plasmid #72480: mito-V5-APEX2
Purpose: Expresses APEX2 in mitochondria
Depositing lab: Alice Ting. Depositing organization: Massachusetts Institute of Technology. Publication: Directed evolution of APEX2 for electron microscopy and proximity labeling. Lam SS, Martell JD, Kamer KJ, Deerinck TJ, Ellisman MH, Mootha VK, Ting AY. Nat Methods. 2014 Nov 24. doi: 10.1038/nmeth.3179. PubMed 25419960.
Backbone
  Vector backbone: pcDNA3
  Backbone size w/o insert (bp): 5376
  Total vector size (bp): 6258
  Vector type: Mammalian Expression
  Selectable markers: Neomycin (select with G418)
Growth in bacteria
  Bacterial resistance: Ampicillin, 100 μg/mL
  Growth temperature: 37°C
  Growth strain: DH5alpha
  Copy number: Unknown
Gene/Insert
  Gene/Insert name: APEX2
  Species: soybean
  Insert size (bp): 882
  Promoter: CMV promoter
  Tag / fusion protein: V5
  Cloning method: Unknown
  Sequencing primers: 5′ CMV-forward; 3′ BGH-reverse
Terms and licenses: Academic/Nonprofit Terms; Industry Terms: Not Available to Industry
How to cite: mito-V5-APEX2 was a gift from Alice Ting (Addgene plasmid # 72480 ; http://n2t.net/addgene:72480 ; RRID:Addgene_72480)
