>Addgene plasmid #72480 | mito-V5-APEX2 | addgene partial sequence | sequence record 145885 | CMV-F 5'-CGCAAATGGGCGGTAGGCGTG-3'
CTATATAAGCAGAGCTCTCTGGCTAACTAGAGAACCCACTGCTTACTGGCTTATCGAAATTAATACGACT
CACTATAGGGAGACCCAAGCTTGCGGCCGCCACCATGCTGGCCACCCGCGTGTTCAGCCTGGTGGGCAAG
CGCGCCATCAGCACCAGCGTGTGCGTGCGCGCCCACAAGGATCCAGGCAAGCCCATCCCCAACCCCCTGC
TGGGCCTGGACAGCACCGGAAAGTCTTACCCAACTGTGAGTGCTGATTACCAGGACGCCGTTGAGAAGGC
GAAGAAGAAGCTCAGAGGCTTCATCGCTGAGAAGAGATGCGCTCCTCTAATGCTCCGTTTGGCATTCCAC
TCTGCTGGAACCTTTGACAAGGGCACGAAGACCGGTGGACCCTTCGGAACCATCAAGCACCCTGCCGAAC
TGGCTCACAGCGCTAACAACGGTCTTGACATCGCTGTTAGGCTTTTGGAGCCACTCAAGGCGGAGTTCCC
TATTTTGAGCTACGCCGATTTCTACCAGTTGGCTGGCGTTGTTGCCGTTGAGGTCACGGGTGGACCTAAG
GTTCCATTCCACCCTGGAAGAGAGGACAAGCCTGAGCCACCACCAGAGGGTCGCTTGCCTGATCCCACTA
AGGGTTCTGACCATTTGAGAGATGTGTTTGGCAAAGCTATGGGGCTTACTGACCAAGATATCGTTGCTCT
ATCTGGGGGTCACACTATTGGAGCTGCACACAAGGAGCGTTCTGGATTTGAGGGTCCCTGGACCTCTAAT
CCTCTTATTTTCGACAACTCATACTTCACGGAGTTGTTGAGTGGTGAGAAGGAAGGTCTCCTTCAGCTAC
CTTCTGACAAGGCTCTTTTGTCTGACCCTGTATTCCGCCCTCTCGTTGATAAATATGCAGCGGACGAAGA
TGCCTTCTTTGCTGATTACGCTGAGGCTCACCAAAAGCTTTCCGAGCTTGGGTTTGCTGATGCCTAATGA
CTCGAGCATGCATCTAGAGGGCCCTATTCTATAGTGTCACCTAAATGCTAGAGCTCGCTGATCAGCCTCG
ACTGTGCCTTCTAG
