>Addgene plasmid #72480 | mito-V5-APEX2 | addgene partial sequence | sequence record 145886 | MyoD-E120_3 5'-GGACTTTCCACACCCTAACTGACAC-3'
CAGAATTAATTCGCGTTAAATTTTTGTTAAATCAGCTCATTTTTTAACCAATAGGCCGAAATCGGCAAAA
TCCCTTATAAATCAAAAGAATAGACCGAGATAGGGT
[37 nt withheld, positions 107-143]
AAAGAACGTGGACTCCAACGTCAAAGG
[49 nt withheld, positions 171-219]
T
[91 nt withheld, positions 221-311]
G
[124 nt withheld, positions 313-436]
GGGGATACCCCCTAGAGCCCCAGCTGGTTCTTTCCGCCTCAGAAGCCATAGAGCCCACCGCATCCCCAGC
ATGCCTGCTATTGTCTTCCCAATCCTCCCCCTTGCTGTCCTGCCCCACCCCACCCCCCAGAATAGAATGA
CACCTACTCAGACAATGCGATGCAATTTCCTCATTTTATTAGGAAAGGACAGTGGGAGTGGCACCTTCCA
GGGTCAAGGAAGGCACGGGGGAGGGGCAAACAACAGATGGCTGGCAACTAGAAGGCACAGTCGAGGCTGA
TCAGCGAGCTCTAGCATTTAGGTGACACTATAGAATAGGGCCCTCTAGATGCATGCTCGAGTCATTAGGC
ATCAGCAAACCCAAGCTCGGAAAGCTTTTGGTGAGCCTCAGCGTAATCAGCAAAGAAGGCATCTTCGTCC
GCTGCATATTTATCAACGAGAGGGCGGAATACAGGGTCAGACAAAAGAGCCTTGTCAGAAGGTAGCTGAA
GGAGACCTTCCTTCTCACCACTCAACAACTCCGTGAAGTATGAGTTGTCGAAAATAAGAGGATTAGAGGT
CCAGG
